Addgene plasmid #30182: pTEC27
Depositing lab: Lalita Ramakrishnan. Depositing organization: University of Washington. Publication: Evaluation of the pathogenesis and treatment of Mycobacterium marinum infection in zebrafish. Takaki K, Davis JM, Winglee K, Ramakrishnan L. Nat Protoc. 2013 Jun;8(6):1114-24. doi: 10.1038/nprot.2013.068. Epub 2013 May 16. PubMed 23680983.
Backbone
  Vector backbone: pFPV27
  Backbone manufacturer: Ramakrishnan et al., 2000
  Backbone size w/o insert (bp): 4981
  Vector type: Mycobacteria expression
Growth in bacteria
  Bacterial resistance: Hygromycin, 200 μg/mL
  Growth temperature: 37°C
  Growth strain: DH5alpha
  Copy number: Unknown
Gene/Insert
  Gene/Insert name: Mycobacterium Strong Promoter (MSP) (alt name: pMSP12::tdTomato)
  Species: M. marinum
  Insert size (bp): 500
  Tag / fusion protein: tdTomato (C terminal on backbone)
  Cloning method: Restriction Enzyme; 5′ cloning site BamHI (unknown if destroyed); 3′ cloning site BamHI (unknown if destroyed)
  Sequencing primers: 5′ pFPV27-Fwd: GAATCGGTGGTTGTGGTGAT; 3′ Kan-Rev
Terms and licenses: Academic/Nonprofit Terms; Industry Terms: Not Available to Industry
Depositor comments: This plasmid was derived from pMSP12::GFP by interrupting the aph gene (removing a small ~300bp NsiI fragment) and inserting the gene for Hygromycin resistance. The GFP was then replaced with tdTomato. The tdTomato ORF is present at bp# 102-1532.
How to cite: pTEC27 was a gift from Lalita Ramakrishnan (Addgene plasmid # 30182 ; http://n2t.net/addgene:30182 ; RRID:Addgene_30182)
