[The description below was written by a language model from this plasmid's Addgene catalogue record and pLannotate feature annotations shown in this document.]
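Description:
pTEC27 is a mycobacterial expression plasmid built on the pFPV27 backbone that drives constitutive production of the red fluorescent protein tdTomato; its alternative name is pMSP12::tdTomato. The listed insert is a roughly 500 bp Mycobacterium Strong Promoter (MSP) fragment from M. marinum, cloned at BamHI sites upstream of the reporter. tdTomato, a tandem-dimer derivative of DsRed, is annotated as a mammalian codon-optimized open reading frame near the start of the 7,119 nt depositor sequence. The promoter itself is not picked up in the automated feature table, which shows only pBluescript-type multiple cloning site fragments flanking that region.

According to the depositor, the plasmid was derived from pMSP12::GFP by removing a small NsiI fragment from the aph kanamycin-resistance gene, inserting a hygromycin-resistance gene in its place, and then swapping GFP for tdTomato. The annotation is consistent with this history: the Streptomyces hygroscopicus hygromycin phosphotransferase gene sits between two KanR fragments, so selection is by hygromycin rather than kanamycin. Short remnants of a β-lactamase gene and a Tn903 transposition protein are also detected and appear to be non-functional leftovers. A high-copy ColE1/pUC-type origin supports propagation in E. coli. A large stretch downstream of this origin carries no annotation, and the record does not identify a mycobacterial replication origin, although one would be expected in a vector of this type.

The associated publication concerns M. marinum infection in zebrafish, which suggests the plasmid is used to label mycobacteria with red fluorescence so that they can be visualized and tracked during infection and treatment studies.
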