Features (pLannotate 1.2.2; 9 found; start..end, strand, type, name):
    102..1532    +  CDS            tdTomato: tandem dimeric (pseudo-monomeric) derivative of DsRed (Shaner et al., 2004) mammalian codon-optimized
   1735..2012    +  CDS            KanR (fragment): aminoglycoside phosphotransferase; aph(3')-Ia; confers resistance to kanamycin in bacteria or G418 (Geneticin®) in eukaryotes
   2119..2199    -  CDS            bla(M) (fragment): β-lactamase lacking the signal sequence; bla(M); allows cytosolic expression of β-lactamase
   2311..3303    +  CDS            hyg: KHYB_STRHY - Experimental evidence at protein level: Swiss-Prot protein existence level 1. The aminoglycoside phosphotransferases achieve inactivation of their antibiotic substrates by phosphorylation. From Streptomyces hygroscopicus.
   3323..3586    +  CDS            KanR (fragment): aminoglycoside phosphotransferase; aph(3')-Ia; confers resistance to kanamycin
   3727..3870    +  CDS            TRA2_ECOLX (fragment): Protein predicted: Swiss-Prot protein existence level 4. Required for transposition of transposon Tn903. From Escherichia coli.
   3918..4506    +  rep_origin     ori: high-copy-number ColE1/pMB1/pBR322/pUC origin of replication
   6561..6585    +  misc_feature   MCS (fragment): pBluescript multiple cloning site
   7113..64      +  misc_feature   MCS (fragment) (across the origin): pBluescript multiple cloning site
>Addgene plasmid #30182 | pTEC27 | depositor full sequence | sequence record 13870 | Author sequence
CGGGCTGCAGGAATTCGATATCAAGCTTATCGATACCGTCGACCTCGAGGGGGGGCCCGGTACCAGATCT
TTAAATCTAGATTTAAGAAGGAGATATACATATGGTGAGCAAGGGCGAGGAGGTCATCAAAGAGTTCATG
CGCTTCAAGGTGCGCATGGAGGGCTCCATGAACGGCCACGAGTTCGAGATCGAGGGCGAGGGCGAGGGCC
GCCCCTACGAGGGCACCCAGACCGCCAAGCTGAAGGTGACCAAGGGCGGCCCCCTGCCCTTCGCCTGGGA
CATCCTGTCCCCCCAGTTCATGTACGGCTCCAAGGCGTACGTGAAGCACCCCGCCGACATCCCCGATTAC
AAGAAGCTGTCCTTCCCCGAGGGCTTCAAGTGGGAGCGCGTGATGAACTTCGAGGACGGCGGTCTGGTGA
CCGTGACCCAGGACTCCTCCCTGCAGGACGGCACGCTGATCTACAAGGTGAAGATGCGCGGCACCAACTT
CCCCCCCGACGGCCCCGTAATGCAGAAGAAGACCATGGGCTGGGAGGCCTCCACCGAGCGCCTGTACCCC
CGCGACGGCGTGCTGAAGGGCGAGATCCACCAGGCCCTGAAGCTGAAGGACGGCGGCCACTACCTGGTGG
AGTTCAAGACCATCTACATGGCCAAGAAGCCCGTGCAACTGCCCGGCTACTACTACGTGGACACCAAGCT
GGACATCACCTCCCACAACGAGGACTACACCATCGTGGAACAGTACGAGCGCTCCGAGGGCCGCCACCAC
CTGTTCCTGGGGCATGGCACCGGCAGCACCGGCAGCGGCAGCTCCGGCACCGCCTCCTCCGAGGACAACA
ACATGGCCGTCATCAAAGAGTTCATGCGCTTCAAGGTGCGCATGGAGGGCTCCATGAACGGCCACGAGTT
CGAGATCGAGGGCGAGGGCGAGGGCCGCCCCTACGAGGGCACCCAGACCGCCAAGCTGAAGGTGACCAAG
GGCGGCCCCCTGCCCTTCGCCTGGGACATCCTGTCCCCCCAGTTCATGTACGGCTCCAAGGCGTACGTGA
AGCACCCCGCCGACATCCCCGATTACAAGAAGCTGTCCTTCCCCGAGGGCTTCAAGTGGGAGCGCGTGAT
GAACTTCGAGGACGGCGGTCTGGTGACCGTGACCCAGGACTCCTCCCTGCAGGACGGCACGCTGATCTAC
AAGGTGAAGATGCGCGGCACCAACTTCCCCCCCGACGGCCCCGTAATGCAGAAGAAGACCATGGGCTGGG
AGGCCTCCACCGAGCGCCTGTACCCCCGCGACGGCGTGCTGAAGGGCGAGATCCACCAGGCCCTGAAGCT
GAAGGACGGCGGCCACTACCTGGTGGAGTTCAAGACCATCTACATGGCCAAGAAGCCCGTGCAACTGCCC
GGCTACTACTACGTGGACACCAAGCTGGACATCACCTCCCACAACGAGGACTACACCATCGTGGAACAGT
ACGAGCGCTCCGAGGGCCGCCACCACCTGTTCCTGTACGGCATGGACGAGCTGTACAAGTAGGCGGCCGC
GACTCTAGAATTCCAACTGAGCGCCGGTCGCTACCATTACCAACTTGTCTGGTGTGCTAGCCACCTGACG
TCGGGGGGGGGGGGAAAGCCACGTTGTGTCTCAAAATCTCTGATGTTACATTGCACAAGATAAAAATATA
TCATCATGAACAATAAAACTGTCTGCTTACATAAACAGTAATACAAGGGGTGTTATGAGCCATATTCAAC
GGGAAACGTCTTGCTCGAGGCCGCGATTAAATTCCAACATGGATGCTGATTTATATGGGTATAAATGGGC
TCGCGATAATGTCGGGCAATCAGGTGCGACAATCTATCGCTTGTATGGGAAGCCCCATGCGCCAGAGTTG
TTTCTGAAACATGGCAAAGGTAGCGTTGCCAATGATGTTACAGATGAGATGGTCAGACTAAACTGGCTGA
CGGAATTTATGCCTCTTCCGACCATCAAGCATTTTATCCGTACTCCTGATGACTAGAGCATGAGATTATC
AAAAAGGATCTTCACCTAGATCCTTTTAAATTAAAAATGAAGTTTTAAATCAATCTAAAGTATATATGAG
TAAACTTGGTCTGACAGTTACCAATGCTTAATCAGTGAGGCACCTATCTCAGCGATCTGTCTATTTCGTT
CATCCATAGTTGCCTGACTCCCCGACGTGGCCGACCAGCCCGTCATCGTCAACGCCTGATCCGCGGTGCG
GACAGGCCGTGTCGCGACCGGCCGTGCGGAATTAAGCCGGCCCGTACCCTGTGAATAGAGGTCCGCTGTG
ACACAAGAATCCCTGTTACTTCTCGACCGTATTGATTCGGATGATTCCTACGCGAGCCTGCGGAACGACC
AGGAATTCTGGGAGCCGCTGGCCCGCCGAGCCCTGGAGGAGCTCGGGCTGCCGGTGCCGCCGGTGCTGCG
GGTGCCCGGCGAGAGCACCAACCCCGTACTGGTCGGCGAGCCCGGCCCGGTGATCAAGCTGTTCGGCGAG
CACTGGTGCGGTCCGGAGAGCCTCGCGTCGGAGTCGGAGGCGTACGCGGTCCTGGCGGACGCCCCGGTGC
CGGTGCCCCGCCTCCTCGGCCGCGGCGAGCTGCGGCCCGGCACCGGAGCCTGGCCGTGGCCCTACCTGGT
GATGAGCCGGATGACCGGCACCACCTGGCGGTCCGCGATGGACGGCACGACCGACCGGAACGCGCTGCTC
GCCCTGGCCCGCGAACTCGGCCGGGTGCTCGGCCGGCTGCACAGGGTGCCGCTGACCGGGAACACCGTGC
TCACCCCCCATTCCGAGGTCTTCCCGGAACTGCTGCGGGAACGCCGCGCGGCGACCGTCGAGGACCACCG
CGGGTGGGGCTACCTCTCGCCCCGGCTGCTGGACCGCCTGGAGGACTGGCTGCCGGACGTGGACACGCTG
CTGGCCGGCCGCGAACCCCGGTTCGTCCACGGCGACCTGCACGGGACCAACATCTTCGTGGACCTGGCCG
CGACCGAGGTCACCGGGATCGTCGACTTCACCGACGTCTATGCGGGAGACTCCCGCTACAGCCTGGTGCA
ACTGCATCTCAACGCCTTCCGGGGCGACCGCGAGATCCTGGCCGCGCTGCTCGACGGGGCGCAGTGGAAG
CGGACCGAGGACTTCGCCCGCGAACTGCTCGCCTTCACCTTCCTGCACGACTTCGAGGTGTTCGAGGAGA
CCCCGCTGGATCTCTCCGGCTTCACCGATCCGGAGGAACTGGCGCAGTTCCTCTGGGGGCCGCCGGACAC
CGCCCCCGGCGCCTGACGCCCCCTCTAGTAATCTTTTGCCATTCTCACCGGATTCAGTCGTCACTCATGG
TGATTTCTCACTTGATAACCTTATTTTTGACGAGGGGAAATTAATAGGTTGTATTGATGTTGGACGAGTC
GGAATCGCAGACCGATACCAGGATCTTGCCATCCTATGGAACTGCCTCGGTGAGTTTTCTCCTTCATTAC
AGAAACGGCTTTTTCAAAAATATGGTATTGATAATCCTGATATGAATAAATTGCAGTTTCATTTGATGCT
CGATGAGTTTTTCTAATCAGAATTGGTTAATTGGTTGTAACACTGGCAGAGCATTACGCTGACTTGACGG
GACGGCGGCTTTGTTGAATAAATCGAACTTTTGCTGAGTTGAAGGATCAGATCACGCATCTTCCCGACAA
CGCAGACCGTTCCGTGGCAAAGCAAAAGTTCAAAATCACCAACTGGTCCACCTACAACAAAGCTCTCATC
AACCGTGGCTCCCTCACTTTCTGGCTGGATGATGGGGCGATTCAGGCCTGGTATGAGTCAGCAACACCTT
CTTCACGAGGCAGACCTCACTAGTTCCACTGAGCGTCAGACCCCGTAGAAAAGATCAAAGGATCTTCTTG
AGATCCTTTTTTTCTGCGCGTAATCTGCTGCTTGCAAACAAAAAAACCACCGCTACCAGCGGTGGTTTGT
TTGCCGGATCAAGAGCTACCAACTCTTTTTCCGAAGGTAACTGGCTTCAGCAGAGCGCAGATACCAAATA
CTGTCCTTCTAGTGTAGCCGTAGTTAGGCCACCACTTCAAGAACTCTGTAGCACCGCCTACATACCTCGC
TCTGCTAATCCTGTTACCAGTGGCTGCTGCCAGTGGCGATAAGTCGTGTCTTACCGGGTTGGACTCAAGA
CGATAGTTACCGGATAAGGCGCAGCGGTCGGGCTGAACGGGGGGTTCGTGCACACAGCCCAGCTTGGAGC
GAACGACCTACACCGAACTGAGATACCTACAGCGTGAGCATTGAGAAAGCGCCACGCTTCCCGAAGGGAG
AAAGGCGGACAGGTATCCGGTAAGCGGCAGGGTCGGAACAGGAGAGCGCACGAGGGAGCTTCCAGGGGGA
AACGCCTGGTATCTTTATAGTCCTGTCGGGTTTCGCCACCTCTGACTTGAGCGTCGATTTTTGTGATGCT
CGTCAGGGGGGCGGAGCCTATGGAAAAACGCCAGCAACGCGGCCTTTTTACGGTTCCTGGCCTTTTGCTG
GCCTTTTGCTCACATGTTCTTTCCTGCGTTATCCCCTGATTCTGTGGATAACCGTATTACCGCCTTTGAG
TGAGCTGATACCGCTCGCCGCAGCCGAACGACCGAGCGCAACGCGTGAGCCCACCAGCTCCGTAAGTTCG
GGTGCTGTGTGGCTCGTACCCGCGCATTCAGGCGGCAGGGGGTCTAACGGGTCTAAGGCGGCGTGTACGG
CCGCCACAGCGGCTCTTAGCGGCCCGGAAACGTCCTCGAAACGACGCATGTGTTCCTCCTGGTTGGTACA
GGTGGTTGGGGGTGCTCGGCTGTCGCTGGTGTTTCATCATCAGGGCTCGACGGGAGAGCGGGGGAGTGTG
CAGTTGTGGGGTGGCCCCTCAGCGAAATATCTGACTTGGAGCTCGTGTCGGACCATACACCGGTGATTAA
TCGTGGTTTATTATCAAGCGTGAGCCACGTCGCCGACGAATTTGAGCAGCTCTGGCTGCCGTACTGGTCC
CTGGCAAGCGACGATCTGCTCGAGGGGATCTACCGCCAAAGCCGCGCGTCGGCCCTAGGCCGCCGGTACA
TCGAGGCGAACCCAACAGCGCTGGCAAACCTGCTGGTCGTGGACGTAGACCATCCAGACGCAGCGCTCCG
AGCGCTCAGCGCCCGGGGGTCCCATCCGCTGCCCAACGCGATCGTGGGCAATCGCGCCAACGGCCACGCA
CACGCAGTGTGGGCACTCAACGCCCCTGTTCCACGCACCGAATACGCGCGGCGTAAGCCGCTCGCATACA
TGGCGGCGTGCGCCGAAGGCCTTCGGCGCGCCGTCGATGGCGACCGCAGTTACTCAGGCCTCATGACCAA
AAACCCCGGCCACATCGCCTGGGAAACGGAATGGCTCCACTCAGATCTCTACACACTCAGCCACATCGAG
GCCGAGCTCGGCGCGAACATGCCACCGCCGCGCTGGCGTCAGCAGACCACGTACAAAGCGGCTCCGACGC
CGCTAGGGCGGAATTGCGCACTGTTCGATTCCGTCAGGTTGTGGGCCTATCTTCCCGCCCTCATGCGGAT
CTACCTGCCGACCCGGAACGTGGACGGACTCGGCCGCGCGATCTATGCCGAGTGCCACGCGCGAAACGCC
GAATTTCCGTGCAACGACGTGTGTCCCGGACCGCTACCGGACAGCGAGGTCCGCGCCATCGCCAACAGCA
TTTGGCGTTGGATCACAACCAAGTCGCGCATTTGGGCGGACGGGATCGTGGTCTACGAGGCCACACTCAG
TGCGCGCCATGCGGCCATCTCGCGGAAGGGCGCAGCAGCGCGCACGGCGGCGAGCACAGTTGCGCGGCGC
GCAAAGTCCGCGTCAGCCATGGAGGCATTGCTATGAGCGACGGCTACAGCGACGGCTACAGCGACGGCTA
CAACTGGCAGCCGACTGTCCGCAAAAAGCGGCGCGTGACCGCCGCCGAAGGCGCTCGAATCACCGGACTA
TCCGAACGCCACGTCGTCCGGCTCGTGGCGCAGGAACGCAGCGAGTGGTTCGCCGAGCAGGCTGCACGCC
GCGAACGCATCCGCGCCTATCACGACGACGAGGGCCACTCTTGGCCGCAAACGGCCAAACATTTCGGGCT
GCATCTGGACACCGTTAAGCGACTCGGCTATCGGGCGAGGAAAGAGCGTGCGGCAGAACAGGAAGCGGCT
CAAAAGGCCCACAACGAAGCCGACAATCCACCGCTGTTCTAACGCAATTGGGGAGCGGGTGTCGCGGGGG
TTCCGTGGGGGGTTCCGTTGCAACGGGTCGGACAGGTAAAAGTCCTGGTAGACGCTAGTTTTCTGGTTTG
GGCCATGCCTGTCTCGTTGCGTGTTTCGTTGCGTCCGTTTTGAATACCAGCCAGACGAGACGGGGTTCTA
CGAATCTTGGTCGATACCAAGCCATTTCCGCTGAATATCGTGGAGCTCACCGCCAGAATCGGTGGTTGTG
GTGATGTACGTGGCGAACTCCGTTGTAGTGCTTGTGGTGGCATCCGTGGCGCGGCCGCTCTAGAACTAGT
GGATCTGACCCGCTCCACAACCGCTGAGCAGGGTGGCAGTCAGAGCGACCAGGCCGACCGATACGAGGCG
GATTTTGAACAGGTTCACTCGAAGCCTCCCGCTGGGTTCGGAGCATCGTCGATCACATGACGGCGTGCTG
ACACCGATTCGACTATGCACAGTAGTAGGTAGCCGCCGCGGACGGTAGCGCAGGCGGCCTCGGCGCCGTC
GTGGCGTCGCGATGGTTGGCGCCAGACCCGCCTGATCGGCGTCCCGACCAGGGCCGCCGGGGTGGTGAGC
CTCGGCTTGGTCCAGCCGTAGTGAGACGGGATGTCTTCCCGGTTGTCGGGTTTGGGTGGGCGGTCACATG
TTCGCTGGCTGTGGGCGTGTCGGGGGTCGTCGAAGCGGCCGCGAACAGGGCTGGACGATGCACGTCTTGC
ACCTCCTGTCAACCCCCAATGTTGAGCCGCGATGCCCCTGACCTGCACCGTTGGACCGCAGTCGTTAGGG
GGGCGTGTTAGCATGGAGTGACGAAAGGGGCCTAAATCAGATGATCCCC
