>Addgene plasmid #30182 | pTEC27 | addgene partial sequence | sequence record 35208 | 30182 with pBluescriptSK (5' tctagaactagtggatc 3')
TGGCAGTCAGAGCGACCAGGCCGACCGATACGAGGCGGATTTTGAACAGGTTCACTCGAAGCCTCCCGCT
GGGTTCGGAGCATCGTCGATCACATGACGGCGTGCTGACACCGATTCGACTATGCACAGTAGTAGGTAGC
CGCCGCGGACGGTAGCGCAGGCGGCCTCGGCGCCGTCGTGGCGTCGCGATGGTTGGCGCCAGACCCGCCT
GATCGGCGTCCCGACCAGGGCCGCCGGGGTGGTGAGCCTCGGCTTGGTCCAGCCGTAGTGAGACGGGATG
TCTTCCCGGTTGTCGGGTTTGGGTGGGCGGTCACATGTTCGCTGGCTGTGGGCGTGTCGGGGGTCGTCGA
AGCGGCCGCGAACAGGGCTGGACGATGCACGTCTTGCACCTCCTGTCAACCCCCAATGTTGAGCCGCGAT
GCCCCTGACCTGCACCGTTGGACCGCAGTCGTTAGGGGGGCGTGTTAGCATGGAGTGACGAAAGGGGCCT
AAATCAGATGATCCCCCGGGCTGCAGGAATTCGATATCAAGCTTATCGATACCGTCGACCTCGAGGGGGG
GCCCGGTACCAGATCTTTAAATCTAGATTTAAGAAGGAGATATACATATGGTGAGCAAGGGCGAGGAGGT
CATCAAAGAGTTCATGCGCTTCAAGGTGCGCATGGAGGGCTCCATGAACGGCCACGAGTTCGAGATCGAG
GGCGAGGGCGAGGGCCGCCCCTACGAGGGCACCCAGACCGCCAAGCTGAAGGTGACCAAGGGCGGCCCCC
TGCCCTTCGCCTGGGACATCCTGTCCCCCCAGTTCATGTACGGCTCCAA
